Addgene plasmid #207187: pFUW-TetO-E2F2
Purpose: doxycycline-inducible expression of Human E2F2 in mammalian cells
Depositing lab: Filipe Pereira. Depositing organization: Center for Neuroscience and Cell Biology, University of Coimbra. Publication: Anchored screening identifies transcription factor blueprints underlying dendritic cell diversity and subset-specific anti-tumor immunity. Henriques-Oliveira L, Altman AR, Kurochkin I, Ascic E, Halitzki E, Matei A, Pértiga-Cabral D, Ulmert I, Holst S, Nair MS, Cunha PP, Park S, Vergani S, Kharas MG, Yuan J, Lahl K, Rosa FF, Pires CF, Pereira C-F. Immunity. 58, 1-20. October 2025. 10.1016/j.immuni.2025.08.001.
Backbone
  Vector backbone: pFUW-TetO
  Vector type: Mammalian Expression, Lentiviral
Growth in bacteria
  Bacterial resistance: Ampicillin, 100 μg/mL
  Growth temperature: 37°C
  Growth strain: NEB Stable
  Copy number: High Copy
Gene/Insert
  Gene/Insert name: pFUW-TetO-E2F2
  Species: H. sapiens (human)
  Promoter: CMV
  Cloning method: Restriction Enzyme; 5′ cloning site XbaI (unknown if destroyed); 3′ cloning site BstBI (unknown if destroyed)
  Sequencing primers: 5′ TCCACGCTGTTTTGACCTCC
Terms and licenses: Academic/Nonprofit Terms; Industry Terms: Not Available to Industry
How to cite: pFUW-TetO-E2F2 was a gift from Filipe Pereira (Addgene plasmid # 207187 ; http://n2t.net/addgene:207187 ; RRID:Addgene_207187)
