[The description below was written by a language model from this plasmid's Addgene catalogue record and pLannotate feature annotations shown in this document.]
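Description:
pFUW-TetO-E2F2 is a lentiviral transfer plasmid built on the pFUW-TetO backbone for doxycycline-inducible expression of human E2F2 in mammalian cells. It is propagated in E. coli through a high-copy ColE1/pUC-type origin with ampicillin selection (AmpR), and it also carries an f1 origin. Outside the viral region there is an SV40/EM7-driven BleoR cassette with an SV40 poly(A) signal. This would confer Zeocin resistance, although it would not be packaged into virus.

The viral genome is transcribed from a CMV enhancer/promoter fused to a truncated HIV-1 5' LTR. It is followed by the Ψ packaging signal with a gag fragment, the Rev response element for Rev-dependent nuclear export, and the cPPT/CTS element. The internal expression cassette consists of a tetracycline response element with tetO repeats upstream of a minimal CMV promoter. This is presumably the "CMV" promoter named in the catalogue entry. Transcription from it depends on a tetracycline-controlled transactivator such as rtTA, which this plasmid does not encode and which must be supplied separately. A WPRE downstream enhances transcript expression, and the cassette ends with a truncated 3' LTR and a bGH poly(A) signal.

The feature table does not annotate an E2F2 coding sequence. Between the minimal promoter and the WPRE, only a short fragment matched to C9orf85 and an MCS remnant are called, and this interval of the 8,603 nt sequence record appears small for a full-length transcription factor ORF. The identity of the insert therefore rests on the catalogue entry, which states it was cloned between XbaI and BstBI sites. The associated publication concerns screening transcription factors that underlie dendritic cell diversity.
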