Features (pLannotate 1.2.2; 31 found; start..end, strand, type, name):
     27..406     +  enhancer       CMV enhancer: human cytomegalovirus immediate early enhancer
    407..606     +  promoter       CMV promoter: human cytomegalovirus (CMV) immediate early promoter
    624..804     +  LTR            5' LTR (truncated): truncated 5' long terminal repeat (LTR) from HIV-1
    851..976     +  misc_feature   HIV-1 Ψ: packaging signal of human immunodeficiency virus type 1
    960..1323    +  CDS            HIV-1 gag (fragment): gag protein from human immunodeficiency virus 1; gag
   1469..1702    +  misc_feature   RRE: The Rev response element (RRE) of HIV-1 allows for Rev-dependent mRNA export from the nucleus to the cytoplasm.
   2079..2179    +  CDS            Rev (fragment): human immunodeficiency virus 1 (HIV-1) Rev protein; rev; enhances nuclear export of unspliced and incompletely spliced viral mRNAs
   2229..2346    +  misc_feature   cPPT/CTS: central polypurine tract and central termination sequence of HIV-1
   2403..2646    +  protein_bind   tetracycline response element (fragment): contains seven copies of the tetracycline operator tetO tetracycline repressor TetR
   2664..2702    +  promoter       minimal CMV promoter: human cytomegalovirus (CMV) immediate early promoter
   2809..2982    +  CDS            C9orf85 (fragment): CI085_HUMAN - Experimental evidence at protein level: Swiss-Prot protein existence level 1. From Homo sapiens (Human).
   3066..3084    +  misc_feature   MCS (fragment): pBluescript multiple cloning site
   3084..3672    +  misc_feature   WPRE: woodchuck hepatitis virus posttranscriptional regulatory element
   3609..4190    +  CDS            nef (fragment): NEF_HV1H2 - Experimental evidence at protein level: Swiss-Prot protein existence level 1. Extracellular Nef protein targets CD4(+) T-lymphocytes for apoptosis by interacting with CXCR4 surface receptors. From Human immunodeficiency virus type 1 group M subtype B (isolate HXB2) (HIV-1).
   4197..4377    +  LTR            5' LTR (truncated): truncated 5' long terminal repeat (LTR) from HIV-1
   4409..4633    +  polyA_signal   bGH poly(A) signal: bovine growth hormone polyadenylation signal
   4637..4658    +  promoter       SV40 promoter (fragment): SV40 enhancer and early promoter
   4679..5107    +  rep_origin     f1 ori (sequence partly withheld): f1 bacteriophage origin of replication; arrow indicates direction of (+) strand synthesis
   5121..5450    +  promoter       SV40 promoter: SV40 enhancer and early promoter
   5498..5545    +  promoter       EM7 promoter: synthetic bacterial promoter&nbsp
   5564..5938    +  CDS            BleoR: antibiotic-binding protein; Sh ble from Streptoalloteichus hindustanus; confers resistance to bleomycin, phleomycin, and Zeocin™
   5948..6073    +  CDS            ble (fragment): BLE_KLEPN - Experimental evidence at protein level: Swiss-Prot protein existence level 1. Binding protein with a strong affinity to the bleomycin family of antibiotics. Binds to CL990; an antimitotic-antibiotic compound. From Klebsiella pneumoniae.
   6068..6189    +  polyA_signal   SV40 poly(A) signal: SV40 polyadenylation signal
   6262..6278    -  protein_bind   lac operator: The lac repressor binds to the lac operator to inhibit transcription in E. coli. This inhibition can be relieved by adding lactose or isopropyl-β-D-thiogalactopyranoside (IPTG). lac repressor encoded by lacI
   6286..6316    -  promoter       lac promoter: promoter for the E. coli lac operon
   6331..6352    -  protein_bind   CAP binding site: CAP binding activates transcription in the presence of cAMP. E. coli catabolite activator protein
   6365..6457    -  CDS            lacI (fragment): lac repressor; lacI; The lac repressor binds to the lac operator to inhibit transcription in E. coli. This inhibition can be relieved by adding lactose or isopropyl-β-D-thiogalactopyranoside (IPTG).
   6640..7228    -  rep_origin     ori: high-copy-number ColE1/pMB1/pBR322/pUC origin of replication
   7399..8259    -  CDS            AmpR: β-lactamase; bla; confers resistance to ampicillin, carbenicillin, and related antibiotics
   8260..8364    -  promoter       AmpR promoter: bla
   8423..8475    -  misc_feature   bom (fragment): basis of mobility region from pBR322
>Addgene plasmid #207187 | pFUW-TetO-E2F2 | addgene full sequence | sequence record 414884 | Addgene NGS Result
CGATGTACGGGCCAGATATACGCGTTGACATTGATTATTGACTAGTTATTAATAGTAATCAATTACGGGG
TCATTAGTTCATAGCCCATATATGGAGTTCCGCGTTACATAACTTACGGTAAATGGCCCGCCTGGCTGAC
CGCCCAACGACCCCCGCCCATTGACGTCAATAATGACGTATGTTCCCATAGTAACGCCAATAGGGACTTT
CCATTGACGTCAATGGGTGGAGTATTTACGGTAAACTGCCCACTTGGCAGTACATCAAGTGTATCATATG
CCAAGTACGCCCCCTATTGACGTCAATGACGGTAAATGGCCCGCCTGGCATTATGCCCAGTACATGACCT
TATGGGACTTTCCTACTTGGCAGTACATCTACGTATTAGTCATCGCTATTACCATGGTGATGCGGTTTTG
GCAGTACATCAATGGGCGTGGATAGCGGTTTGACTCACGGGGATTTCCAAGTCTCCACCCCATTGACGTC
AATGGGAGTTTGTTTTGGCACCAAAATCAACGGGACTTTCCAAAATGTCGTAACAACTCCGCCCCATTGA
CGCAAATGGGCGGTAGGCGTGTACGGTGGGAGGTCTATATAAGCAGCGCGTTTTGCCTGTACTGGGTCTC
TCTGGTTAGACCAGATCTGAGCCTGGGAGCTCTCTGGCTAACTAGGGAACCCACTGCTTAAGCCTCAATA
AAGCTTGCCTTGAGTGCTTCAAGTAGTGTGTGCCCGTCTGTTGTGTGACTCTGGTAACTAGAGATCCCTC
AGACCCTTTTAGTCAGTGTGGAAAATCTCTAGCAGTGGCGCCCGAACAGGGACTTGAAAGCGAAAGGGAA
ACCAGAGGAGCTCTCTCGACGCAGGACTCGGCTTGCTGAAGCGCGCACGGCAAGAGGCGAGGGGCGGCGA
CTGGTGAGTACGCCAAAAATTTTGACTAGCGGAGGCTAGAAGGAGAGAGATGGGTGCGAGAGCGTCAGTA
TTAAGCGGGGGAGAATTAGATCGCGATGGGAAAAAATTCGGTTAAGGCCAGGGGGAAAGAAAAAATATAA
ATTAAAACATATAGTATGGGCAAGCAGGGAGCTAGAACGATTCGCAGTTAATCCTGGCCTGTTAGAAACA
TCAGAAGGCTGTAGACAAATACTGGGACAGCTACAACCATCCCTTCAGACAGGATCAGAAGAACTTAGAT
CATTATATAATACAGTAGCAACCCTCTATTGTGTGCATCAAAGGATAGAGATAAAAGACACCAAGGAAGC
TTTAGACAAGATAGAGGAAGAGCAAAACAAAAGTAAGACCACCGCACAGCAAGCGGCCGCTGATCTTCAG
ACCTGGAGGAGGAGATATGAGGGACAATTGGAGAAGTGAATTATATAAATATAAAGTAGTAAAAATTGAA
CCATTAGGAGTAGCACCCACCAAGGCAAAGAGAAGAGTGGTGCAGAGAGAAAAAAGAGCAGTGGGAATAG
GAGCTTTGTTCCTTGGGTTCTTGGGAGCAGCAGGAAGCACTATGGGCGCAGCGTCAATGACGCTGACGGT
ACAGGCCAGACAATTATTGTCTGGTATAGTGCAGCAGCAGAACAATTTGCTGAGGGCTATTGAGGCGCAA
CAGCATCTGTTGCAACTCACAGTCTGGGGCATCAAGCAGCTCCAGGCAAGAATCCTGGCTGTGGAAAGAT
ACCTAAAGGATCAACAGCTCCTGGGGATTTGGGGTTGCTCTGGAAAACTCATTTGCACCACTGCTGTGCC
TTGGAATGCTAGTTGGAGTAATAAATCTCTGGAACAGATTTGGAATCACACGACCTGGATGGAGTGGGAC
AGAGAAATTAACAATTACACAAGCTTAATACACTCCTTAATTGAAGAATCGCAAAACCAGCAAGAAAAGA
ATGAACAAGAATTATTGGAATTAGATAAATGGGCAAGTTTGTGGAATTGGTTTAACATAACAAATTGGCT
GTGGTATATAAAATTATTCATAATGATAGTAGGAGGCTTGGTAGGTTTAAGAATAGTTTTTGCTGTACTT
TCTATAGTGAATAGAGTTAGGCAGGGATATTCACCATTATCGTTTCAGACCCACCTCCCAACCCCGAGGG
GACCCGACAGGCCCGAAGGAATAGAAGAAGAAGGTGGAGAGAGAGACAGAGACAGATCCATTCGATTAGT
GAACGGATCGGCACTGCGTGCGCCAATTCTGCAGACAAATGGCAGTATTCATCCACAATTTTAAAAGAAA
AGGGGGGATTGGGGGGTACAGTGCAGGGGAAAGAATAGTAGACATAATAGCAACAGACATACAAACTAAA
GAATTACAAAAACAAATTACAAAAATTCAAAATTTTCGGGTTTATTACAGGGACAGCAGAGATCCAGTTT
GGTTAGATCTCGAGTTTACCACTCCCTATCAGTGATAGAGAAAAGTGAAAGTCGAGTTTACCACTCCCTA
TCAGTGATAGAGAAAAGTGAAAGTCGAGTTTACCACTCCCTATCAGTGATAGAGAAAAGTGAAAGTCGAG
TTTACCACTCCCTATCAGTGATAGAGAAAAGTGAAAGTCGAGTTTACCACTCCCTATCAGTGATAGAGAA
AAGTGAAAGTCGAGTTTACCACTCCCTATCAGTGATAGAGAAAAGTGAAAGTCGAGCTCGGTACCCGGGT
CGAGGTAGGCGTGTACGGTGGGAGGCCTATATAAGCAGAGCTCGTTTAGTGAACCGTCAGATCGCCTGGA
GACGCCATCCACGCTGTTTTGACCTCCATAGAAGACACCGGGACCGATCCAGCCTCCGCGGCCCCGAATT
CACCGGTATGGAGTCTCGCTCTGTTGCCCAGGCTGGAGTGCAGTGGCCTGATCTCGGCTCACTGCAACCT
CTGCCTCCCAGGTTCAAGCGATTCTTCTGCCTCAGCCTCCAGAGTAGCTGGGACTATAGACATGCACCAC
CACGCCCGGCTAATTTTGTATTTTTGGTCGAGACGGGGTTTTGCCATGTTAGTCAGGCTGGTCTTGAACT
CCTGACCTCAAGTGATCCACCACCTCGGCCTCCCAAAGTGTTGAGATGATTCGAAGATATCAAGCTTATC
GATAATCAACCTCTGGATTACAAAATTTGTGAAAGATTGACTGGTATTCTTAACTATGTTGCTCCTTTTA
CGCTATGTGGATACGCTGCTTTAATGCCTTTGTATCATGCTATTGCTTCCCGTATGGCTTTCATTTTCTC
CTCCTTGTATAAATCCTGGTTGCTGTCTCTTTATGAGGAGTTGTGGCCCGTTGTCAGGCAACGTGGCGTG
GTGTGCACTGTGTTTGCTGACGCAACCCCCACTGGTTGGGGCATTGCCACCACCTGTCAGCTCCTTTCCG
GGACTTTCGCTTTCCCCCTCCCTATTGCCACGGCGGAACTCATCGCCGCCTGCCTTGCCCGCTGCTGGAC
AGGGGCTCGGCTGTTGGGCACTGACAATTCCGTGGTGTTGTCGGGGAAATCATCGTCCTTTCCTTGGCTG
CTCGCCTGTGTTGCCACCTGGATTCTGCGCGGGACGTCCTTCTGCTACGTCCCTTCGGCCCTCAATCCAG
CGGACCTTCCTTCCCGCGGCCTGCTGCCGGCTCTGCGGCCTCTTCCGCGTCTTCGCCTTCGCCCTCAGAC
GAGTCGGATCTCCCTTTGGGCCGCCTCCCCGCATCGATACCGTCGACCTCGAGACCTAGAAAAACATGGA
GCAATCACAAGTAGCAATACAGCAGCTACCAATGCTGATTGTGCCTGGCTAGAAGCACAAGAGGAGGAGG
AGGTGGGTTTTCCAGTCACACCTCAGGTACCTTTAAGACCAATGACTTACAAGGCAGCTGTAGATCTTAG
CCACTTTTTAAAAGAAAAGGGGGGACTGGAAGGGCTAATTCACTCCCAACGAAGACAAGATATCCTTGAT
CTGTGGATCTACCACACACAAGGCTACTTCCCTGATTGGCAGAACTACACACCAGGGCCAGGGATCAGAT
ATCCACTGACCTTTGGATGGTGCTACAAGCTAGTACCAGTTGAGCAAGAGAAGGTAGAAGAAGCCAATGA
AGGAGAGAACACCCGCTTGTTACACCCTGTGAGCCTGCATGGGATGGATGACCCGGAGAGAGAAGTATTA
GAGTGGAGGTTTGACAGCCGCCTAGCATTTCATCACATGGCCCGAGAGCTGCATCCGGACTGTACTGGGT
CTCTCTGGTTAGACCAGATCTGAGCCTGGGAGCTCTCTGGCTAACTAGGGAACCCACTGCTTAAGCCTCA
ATAAAGCTTGCCTTGAGTGCTTCAAGTAGTGTGTGCCCGTCTGTTGTGTGACTCTGGTAACTAGAGATCC
CTCAGACCCTTTTAGTCAGTGTGGAAAATCTCTAGCAGGGCCCGTTTAAACCCGCTGATCAGCCTCGACT
GTGCCTTCTAGTTGCCAGCCATCTGTTGTTTGCCCCTCCCCCGTGCCTTCCTTGACCCTGGAAGGTGCCA
CTCCCACTGTCCTTTCCTAATAAAATGAGGAAATTGCATCGCATTGTCTGAGTAGGTGTCATTCTATTCT
GGGGGGTGGGGTGGGGCAGGACAGCAAGGGGGAGGATTGGGAAGACAATAGCAGGCATGCTGGGGATGCG
GTGGGCTCTATGGCTTCTGAGGCGGAAAGAACCAGCTGGGGCTCTAGGGGGTATCCCC
[124 nt withheld, positions 4679-4802]
C
[91 nt withheld, positions 4804-4894]
A
[49 nt withheld, positions 4896-4944]
CCTTTGACGTTGGAGTCCACGTTCTTT
[37 nt withheld, positions 4972-5008]
ACCCTATCTCGGTCTATTCTTTTGATTTATAAGGGATTTTGCCGATTTCGGCCTATTGGTTAAAAAATGA
GCTGATTTAACAAAAATTTAACGCGAATTAATTCTGTGGAATGTGTGTCAGTTAGGGTGTGGAAAGTCCC
CAGGCTCCCCAGCAGGCAGAAGTATGCAAAGCATGCATCTCAATTAGTCAGCAACCAGGTGTGGAAAGTC
CCCAGGCTCCCCAGCAGGCAGAAGTATGCAAAGCATGCATCTCAATTAGTCAGCAACCATAGTCCCGCCC
CTAACTCCGCCCATCCCGCCCCTAACTCCGCCCAGTTCCGCCCATTCTCCGCCCCATGGCTGACTAATTT
TTTTTATTTATGCAGAGGCCGAGGCCGCCTCTGCCTCTGAGCTATTCCAGAAGTAGTGAGGAGGCTTTTT
TGGAGGCCTAGGCTTTTGCAAAAAGCTCCCGGGAGCTTGTATATCCATTTTCGGATCTGATCAGCACGTG
TTGACAATTAATCATCGGCATAGTATATCGGCATAGTATAATACGACAAGGTGAGGAACTAAACCATGGC
CAAGTTGACCAGTGCCGTTCCGGTGCTCACCGCGCGCGACGTCGCCGGAGCGGTCGAGTTCTGGACCGAC
CGGCTCGGGTTCTCCCGGGACTTCGTGGAGGACGACTTCGCCGGTGTGGTCCGGGACGACGTGACCCTGT
TCATCAGCGCGGTCCAGGACCAGGTGGTGCCGGACAACACCCTGGCCTGGGTGTGGGTGCGCGGCCTGGA
CGAGCTGTACGCCGAGTGGTCGGAGGTCGTGTCCACGAACTTCCGGGACGCCTCCGGGCCGGCCATGACC
GAGATCGGCGAGCAGCCGTGGGGGCGGGAGTTCGCCCTGCGCGACCCGGCCGGCAACTGCGTGCACTTCG
TGGCCGAGGAGCAGGACTGACACGTGCTACGAGATTTCGATTCCACCGCCGCCTTCTATGAAAGGTTGGG
CTTCGGAATCGTTTTCCGGGACGCCGGCTGGATGATCCTCCAGCGCGGGGATCTCATGCTGGAGTTCTTC
GCCCACCCCAACTTGTTTATTGCAGCTTATAATGGTTACAAATAAAGCAATAGCATCACAAATTTCACAA
ATAAAGCATTTTTTTCACTGCATTCTAGTTGTGGTTTGTCCAAACTCATCAATGTATCTTATCATGTCTG
TATACCGTCGACCTCTAGCTAGAGCTTGGCGTAATCATGGTCATAGCTGTTTCCTGTGTGAAATTGTTAT
CCGCTCACAATTCCACACAACATACGAGCCGGAAGCATAAAGTGTAAAGCCTGGGGTGCCTAATGAGTGA
GCTAACTCACATTAATTGCGTTGCGCTCACTGCCCGCTTTCCAGTCGGGAAACCTGTCGTGCCAGCTGCA
TTAATGAATCGGCCAACGCGCGGGGAGAGGCGGTTTGCGTATTGGGCGCTCTTCCGCTTCCTCGCTCACT
GACTCGCTGCGCTCGGTCGTTCGGCTGCGGCGAGCGGTATCAGCTCACTCAAAGGCGGTAATACGGTTAT
CCACAGAATCAGGGGATAACGCAGGAAAGAACATGTGAGCAAAAGGCCAGCAAAAGGCCAGGAACCGTAA
AAAGGCCGCGTTGCTGGCGTTTTTCCATAGGCTCCGCCCCCCTGACGAGCATCACAAAAATCGACGCTCA
AGTCAGAGGTGGCGAAACCCGACAGGACTATAAAGATACCAGGCGTTTCCCCCTGGAAGCTCCCTCGTGC
GCTCTCCTGTTCCGACCCTGCCGCTTACCGGATACCTGTCCGCCTTTCTCCCTTCGGGAAGCGTGGCGCT
TTCTCATAGCTCACGCTGTAGGTATCTCAGTTCGGTGTAGGTCGTTCGCTCCAAGCTGGGCTGTGTGCAC
GAACCCCCCGTTCAGCCCGACCGCTGCGCCTTATCCGGTAACTATCGTCTTGAGTCCAACCCGGTAAGAC
ACGACTTATCGCCACTGGCAGCAGCCACTGGTAACAGGATTAGCAGAGCGAGGTATGTAGGCGGTGCTAC
AGAGTTCTTGAAGTGGTGGCCTAACTACGGCTACACTAGAAGAACAGTATTTGGTATCTGCGCTCTGCTG
AAGCCAGTTACCTTCGGAAAAAGAGTTGGTAGCTCTTGATCCGGCAAACAAACCACCGCTGGTAGCGGTG
GTTTTTTTGTTTGCAAGCAGCAGATTACGCGCAGAAAAAAAGGATCTCAAGAAGATCCTTTGATCTTTTC
TACGGGGTCTGACGCTCAGTGGAACGAAAACTCACGTTAAGGGATTTTGGTCATGAGATTATCAAAAAGG
ATCTTCACCTAGATCCTTTTAAATTAAAAATGAAGTTTTAAATCAATCTAAAGTATATATGAGTAAACTT
GGTCTGACAGTTACCAATGCTTAATCAGTGAGGCACCTATCTCAGCGATCTGTCTATTTCGTTCATCCAT
AGTTGCCTGACTCCCCGTCGTGTAGATAACTACGATACGGGAGGGCTTACCATCTGGCCCCAGTGCTGCA
ATGATACCGCGAGACCCACGCTCACCGGCTCCAGATTTATCAGCAATAAACCAGCCAGCCGGAAGGGCCG
AGCGCAGAAGTGGTCCTGCAACTTTATCCGCCTCCATCCAGTCTATTAATTGTTGCCGGGAAGCTAGAGT
AAGTAGTTCGCCAGTTAATAGTTTGCGCAACGTTGTTGCCATTGCTACAGGCATCGTGGTGTCACGCTCG
TCGTTTGGTATGGCTTCATTCAGCTCCGGTTCCCAACGATCAAGGCGAGTTACATGATCCCCCATGTTGT
GCAAAAAAGCGGTTAGCTCCTTCGGTCCTCCGATCGTTGTCAGAAGTAAGTTGGCCGCAGTGTTATCACT
CATGGTTATGGCAGCACTGCATAATTCTCTTACTGTCATGCCATCCGTAAGATGCTTTTCTGTGACTGGT
GAGTACTCAACCAAGTCATTCTGAGAATAGTGTATGCGGCGACCGAGTTGCTCTTGCCCGGCGTCAATAC
GGGATAATACCGCGCCACATAGCAGAACTTTAAAAGTGCTCATCATTGGAAAACGTTCTTCGGGGCGAAA
ACTCTCAAGGATCTTACCGCTGTTGAGATCCAGTTCGATGTAACCCACTCGTGCACCCAACTGATCTTCA
GCATCTTTTACTTTCACCAGCGTTTCTGGGTGAGCAAAAACAGGAAGGCAAAATGCCGCAAAAAAGGGAA
TAAGGGCGACACGGAAATGTTGAATACTCATACTCTTCCTTTTTCAATATTATTGAAGCATTTATCAGGG
TTATTGTCTCATGAGCGGATACATATTTGAATGTATTTAGAAAAATAAACAAATAGGGGTTCCGCGCACA
TTTCCCCGAAAAGTGCCACCTGACGTCGACGGATCGGGAGATCTCCCGATCCCCTATGGTGCACTCTCAG
TACAATCTGCTCTGATGCCGCATAGTTAAGCCAGTATCTGCTCCCTGCTTGTGTGTTGGAGGTCGCTGAG
TAGTGCGCGAGCAAAATTTAAGCTACAACAAGGCAAGGCTTGACCGACAATTGCATGAAGAATCTGCTTA
GGGTTAGGCGTTTTGCGCTGCTTCG
